Addgene plasmid #210711: U6-CjCas9-MS2gRNA-Backbone
Purpose: This plasmid express MS2 loop containing Cj Cas9 gRNA
Depositing lab: Isaac Hilton. Depositing organization: Rice University. Publication: Compact engineered human mechanosensitive transactivation modules enable potent and versatile synthetic transcriptional control. Mahata B, Cabrera A, Brenner DA, Guerra-Resendez RS, Li J, Goell J, Wang K, Guo Y, Escobar M, Parthasarathy AK, Szadowski H, Bedford G, Reed DR, Kim S, Hilton IB. Nat Methods. 2023 Oct 9. doi: 10.1038/s41592-023-02036-1. PubMed 37813990.
Backbone
  Vector backbone: pUC57
  Backbone manufacturer: Genescript
  Vector type: Mammalian Expression, CRISPR
Growth in bacteria
  Bacterial resistance: Ampicillin, 100 μg/mL
  Growth temperature: 37°C
  Growth strain: NEB Stable
  Copy number: Unknown
Gene/Insert
  Gene/Insert name: MS2 loop containing Cj Cas9 gRNA
  gRNA/shRNA sequence: NA - Empty Backbone
  Species: bacteriophage MS2
  Promoter: U6
  Cloning method: Gibson Cloning
  Sequencing primers: 5′ gagggcctatttcccatgat
Terms and licenses: Academic/Nonprofit Terms; Industry Terms: Not Available to Industry
Depositor comments: Stbl3 is also a suitable growth strain.
How to cite: U6-CjCas9-MS2gRNA-Backbone was a gift from Isaac Hilton (Addgene plasmid # 210711 ; http://n2t.net/addgene:210711 ; RRID:Addgene_210711)
