[The description below was written by a language model from this plasmid's Addgene catalogue record and pLannotate feature annotations shown in this document.]
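Description:
U6-CjCas9-MS2gRNA-Backbone is a small (about 3.4 kb) guide RNA expression plasmid for mammalian CRISPR applications, catalogued as built on a pUC57 cloning backbone. It is propagated in E. coli through a high-copy ColE1/pUC-type origin and selected with ampicillin via the β-lactamase gene and its native promoter. The feature table also picks up an f1 phage origin, a bom fragment, lac promoter/operator and CAP site elements with lacZα and lacI fragments, and flanking T7 and SP6 promoters. These are general cloning-vector remnants around the insertion site and have no role in the mammalian payload. Very short hits annotated as 3xFLAG and CMV enhancer fragments are most likely incidental matches or junction sequence rather than functional parts.

The payload is a human U6 RNA polymerase III promoter driving a Campylobacter jejuni Cas9 guide RNA scaffold that has been modified to carry an MS2 stem loop, the hairpin bound by the bacteriophage MS2 coat protein. The scaffold is annotated only as a fragment, consistent with its interruption or alteration by the inserted aptamer. The record lists this as an empty backbone, so no targeting spacer is present and users must clone their own protospacer downstream of U6; the exact cloning site is not stated. No Cas9 or effector protein is encoded, and there is no mammalian selection marker. The construct is meant to be co-delivered with a CjCas9 (typically nuclease-dead) and an MS2 coat protein fusion, so that the guide both directs the compact Cas9 to a locus and recruits effector domains. The associated publication concerns compact transactivation modules for synthetic transcriptional control, which fits this use.
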