Features (pLannotate 1.2.2; 17 found; start..end, strand, type, name):
    529..1389    -  CDS            AmpR: β-lactamase; bla; confers resistance to ampicillin, carbenicillin, and related antibiotics
   1390..1494    -  promoter       AmpR promoter: bla
   1521..1571    +  misc_feature   bom (fragment): basis of mobility region from pBR322
   1573..2027    -  rep_origin     f1 ori (sequence partly withheld): f1 bacteriophage origin of replication; arrow indicates direction of (+) strand synthesis
   2031..2188    -  CDS            lacZα (fragment): LacZα fragment of β-galactosidase; lacZ fragment
   2191..2209    +  promoter       T7 promoter: promoter for bacteriophage T7 RNA polymerase
   2217..2237    +  CDS            3xFLAG (fragment): three tandem FLAG® epitope tags
   2294..2534    +  promoter       U6 promoter: RNA polymerase III promoter for human U6 snRNA
   2582..2600    +  misc_RNA       MS2 stem loop: stem loop that binds the bacteriophage MS2 coat protein
   2611..2666    +  misc_RNA       Cj gRNA scaffold (fragment): guide RNA scaffold for the Campylobacter jejuni CRISPR/Cas9 system (Kim et al., 2016)
   2674..2693    +  enhancer       CMV enhancer (fragment): human cytomegalovirus immediate early enhancer
   2757..2775    -  promoter       SP6 promoter: promoter for bacteriophage SP6 RNA polymerase
   2817..2833    -  protein_bind   lac operator: The lac repressor binds to the lac operator to inhibit transcription in E. coli. This inhibition can be relieved by adding lactose or isopropyl-β-D-thiogalactopyranoside (IPTG). lac repressor encoded by lacI
   2841..2871    -  promoter       lac promoter: promoter for the E. coli lac operon
   2886..2907    -  protein_bind   CAP binding site: CAP binding activates transcription in the presence of cAMP. E. coli catabolite activator protein
   2920..3012    -  CDS            lacI (fragment): lac repressor; lacI; The lac repressor binds to the lac operator to inhibit transcription in E. coli. This inhibition can be relieved by adding lactose or isopropyl-β-D-thiogalactopyranoside (IPTG).
   3195..358     -  rep_origin     ori (across the origin): high-copy-number ColE1/pMB1/pBR322/pUC origin of replication
>Addgene plasmid #210711 | U6-CjCas9-MS2gRNA-Backbone | addgene full sequence | sequence record 416233 | Addgene NGS Result
CGTTCGCTCCAAGCTGGGCTGTGTGCACGAACCCCCCGTTCAGCCCGACCGCTGCGCCTTATCCGGTAAC
TATCGTCTTGAGTCCAACCCGGTAAGACACGACTTATCGCCACTGGCAGCAGCCACTGGTAACAGGATTA
GCAGAGCGAGGTATGTAGGCGGTGCTACAGAGTTCTTGAAGTGGTGGCCTAACTACGGCTACACTAGAAG
AACAGTATTTGGTATCTGCGCTCTGCTGAAGCCAGTTACCTTCGGAAAAAGAGTTGGTAGCTCTTGATCC
GGCAAACAAACCACCGCTGGTAGCGGTGGTTTTTTTGTTTGCAAGCAGCAGATTACGCGCAGAAAAAAAG
GATCTCAAGAAGATCCTTTGATCTTTTCTACGGGGTCTGACGCTCAGTGGAACGAAAACTCACGTTAAGG
GATTTTGGTCATGAGATTATCAAAAAGGATCTTCACCTAGATCCTTTTAAATTAAAAATGAAGTTTTAAA
TCAATCTAAAGTATATATGAGTAAACTTGGTCTGACAGTTACCAATGCTTAATCAGTGAGGCACCTATCT
CAGCGATCTGTCTATTTCGTTCATCCATAGTTGCCTGACTCCCCGTCGTGTAGATAACTACGATACGGGA
GGGCTTACCATCTGGCCCCAGTGCTGCAATGATACCGCGAGACCCACGCTCACCGGCTCCAGATTTATCA
GCAATAAACCAGCCAGCCGGAAGGGCCGAGCGCAGAAGTGGTCCTGCAACTTTATCCGCCTCCATCCAGT
CTATTAATTGTTGCCGGGAAGCTAGAGTAAGTAGTTCGCCAGTTAATAGTTTGTGCAACGTTGTTGCCAT
TGCTACAGGCATCGTGGTGTCACGCTCGTCGTTTGGTATGGCTTCATTCAGCTCCGGTTCCCAACGATCA
AGGCGAGTTACATGATCCCCCATGTTGTGCAAAAAAGCGGTTAGCTCCTTCGGTCCTCCGATCGTTGTCA
GAAGTAAGTTGGCCGCAGTGTTATCACTCATGGTTATGGCAGCACTGCATAATTCTCTTACTGTCATGCC
ATCCGTAAGATGCTTTTCTGTGACTGGTGAGTACTCAACCAAGTCATTCTGAGAATAGTGTATGCGGCGA
CCGAGTTGCTCTTGCCCGGCGTCAATACGGGATAATACCGCGCCACATAGCAGAACTTTAAAAGTGCTCA
TCATTGGAAAACGTTCTTCGGGGCGAAAACTCTCAAGGATCTTACCGCTGTTGAGATCCAGTTCGATGTA
ACCCACTCGTGCACCCAACTGATCTTCAGCATCTTTTACTTTCACCAGCGTTTCTGGGTGAGCAAAAACA
GGAAGGCAAAATGCCGCAAAAAAGGGAATAAGGGCGACACGGAAATGTTGAATACTCATACTCTTCCTTT
TTCAATATTATTGAAGCATTTATCAGGGTTATTGTCTCATGAGCGGATACATATTTGAATGTATTTAGAA
AAATAAACAAATAGGGGTTCCGCGCACATTTCCCCGAAAAGTGCCACCTGATGCGGTGTGAAATACCGCA
CAGATGCGTAAGGAGAAAATACCGCATCAGGGAATTGTAAGCGTTAATATTTTGTTAAAATTCGCGTTAA
ATTTTTGTTAAATCAGCTCATTTTTTAACCAATAGGCCGAAATCGGCAAAATCCCTTATAAATCAAAAGA
ATAGACCGAGATAGGGT
[37 nt withheld, positions 1698-1734]
AAAGAACGTGGACTCCAACGTCAAAGG
[47 nt withheld, positions 1762-1808]
TCT
[91 nt withheld, positions 1812-1902]
G
[124 nt withheld, positions 1904-2027]
CCATTCGCCATTCAGGCTGCGCAACTGTTGGGAAGGGCGATCGGTGCGGGCCTCTTCGCTATTACGCCAG
CTGGCGAAAGGGGGATGTGCTGCAAGGCGATTAAGTTGGGTAACGCCAGGGTTTTCCCAGTCACGACGTT
GTAAAACGACGGCCAGTGAATTGTAATACGACTCACTATAGGGCGAATTGATTACAAGGATGACGACGAT
GAACAAAAACTCTCTCAGAAGAGGATCTGGAATTCGATCTCGAGTCTAGATTCACCGAGGGCCTATTTCC
CATGATTCCTTCATATTTGCATATACGATACAAGGCTGTTAGAGAGATAATTGGAATTAATTTGACTGTA
AACACAAAGATATTAGTACAAAATACGTGACGTAGAAAGTAATAATTTCTTGGGTAGTTTGCAGTTTTAA
AATTATGTTTTAAAATGGACTATCATATGCTTACCGTAACTTGAAAGTATTTCGATTTCTTGGCTTTATA
TATCTTGTGGAAAGGACGAAACACCGGGAGACGGGATCCCGTCTCCGTTTTAGTCCCTGAGCCAACATGA
GGATCACCCATGTCTGCAGGGCCGGGACTAAAATAAAGAGTTTGCGGGACTCTGCGGGGTTACAATCCCC
TAAAACCGCTTTTTTTGACATTGATTATTGACTAGTCGACATCGAATTCTATCCTTATGACGTGCCTGAC
TATGCCAGCCTGGGAGGACGCTTGAGTATTCTATAGTGTCACCTAAATAGCTTGGCGTAATCATGGTCAT
AGCTGTTTCCTGTGTGAAATTGTTATCCGCTCACAATTCCACACAACATACGAGCCGGAAGCATAAAGTG
TAAAGCCTGGGGTGCCTAATGAGTGAGCTAACTCACATTAATTGCGTTGCGCTCACTGCCCGCTTTCCAG
TCGGGAAACCTGTCGTGCCAGCTGCATTAATGAATCGGCCAACGCGCGGGGAGAGGCGGTTTGCGTATTG
GGCGCTCTTCCGCTTCCTCGCTCACTGACTCGCTGCGCTCGGTCGTTCGGCTGCGGCGAGCGGTATCAGC
TCACTCAAAGGCGGTAATACGGTTATCCACAGAATCAGGGGATAACGCAGGAAAGAACATGTGAGCAAAA
GGCCAGCAAAAGGCCAGGAACCGTAAAAAGGCCGCGTTGCTGGCGTTTTTCCATAGGCTCCGCCCCCCTG
ACGAGCATCACAAAAATCGACGCTCAAGTCAGAGGTGGCGAAACCCGACAGGACTATAAAGATACCAGGC
GTTTCCCCCTGGAAGCTCCCTCGTGCGCTCTCCTGTTCCGACCCTGCCGCTTACCGGATACCTGTCCGCC
TTTCTCCCTTCGGGAAGCGTGGCGCTTTCTCATAGCTCACGCTGTAGGTATCTCAGTTCGGTGTAGGT
